>Addgene plasmid #152664 | pGBW-m4134088 | depositor full sequence | sequence record 295676 | Full Sequence
CACCATGGCCGAAAATGTCACTGGCTTATTTAAGGATTGCAGTAAAGTGATCACAGGGTTGCACCCGACC
CAAGCGCCTACGCATCTTTCAGTAGACACCAAGTTCAAAACTGAGGGACTCTGTGTGGACATACCAGGTA
TTCCCAAGGATATGACATACAGACGCCTGATCTCGATGATGGGCTTCAAGATGAACTATCAGGTTAACGG
TTACCCCAATATGTTTATTACCCGAGAGGAAGCTATCCGGCACGTGCGTGCCTGGATAGGGTTTGACGTC
GAGGGCTGTCATGCAACTAGGGAAGCTGTAGGAACAAATCTGCCACTGCAACTCGGCTTCTCTACCGGAG
TCAACCTAGTTGCCGTGCCTACCGGGTATGTGGATACACCAAACAATACTGATTTTAGCAGAGTCTCCGC
AAAACCCCCTCCCGGGGACCAGTTCAAACACTTGATCCCCCTGATGTACAAGGGTTTACCATGGAACGTG
GTGCGGATTAAAATAGTTCAGATGCTCAGCGACACACTGAAGAATTTAAGTGATAGAGTTGTGTTTGTAC
TTTGGGCCCATGGCTTCGAGCTGACCTCTATGAAGTATTTCGTTAAAATTGGACCCGAACGAACGTGCTG
CCTGTGTGACCGGAGGGCGACGTGTTTCTCAACTGCTTCCGATACCTATGCCTGCTGGCACCATAGCATC
GGCTTTGATTACGTGTACAACCCTTTTATGATTGACGTGCAGCAGTGGGGATTCACTGGGAACCTACAGT
CGAATCACGATCTTTACTGTCAGGTCCATGGGAACGCACACGTTGCTAGCTGCGACGCAATCATGACACG
TTGCCTTGCTGTCCACGAGTGTTTTGTGAAACGAGTGGACTGGACTATTGAGTATCCTATCATTGGCGAC
GAACTGAAGATAAATGCGGCTTGTAGGAAGGTGCAGCATATGGTCGTCAAAGCCGCCCTCTTAGCTGATA
AGTTCCCGGTCCTGCACGATATTGGCAATCCAAAGGCCATCAAATGCGTACCCCAGGCAGATGTTGAGTG
GAAGTTTTACGACGCGCAACCATGCTCCGATAAGGCCTATAAAATCGAAGAGCTCTTCTACAGTTATGCC
ACCCATTCTGACAAGTTTACCGACGGTGTGTGTTTGTTTTGGAATTGCAACGTGGATCGCTACCCTGCAA
ACTCTATCGTTTGTCGCTTCGACACACGCGTATTGTCCAATCTGAATCTACCCGGATGCGACGGAGGTTC
ACTGTATGTGAACAAGCACGCCTTCCACACCCCCGCATTCGATAAATCCGCCTTTGTCAACCTTAAACAA
TTACCTTTCTTTTACTACAGCGACTCTCCTTGCGAATCCCATGGAAAGCAAGTAGTGAGTGATATCGATT
ACGTCCCACTCAAAAGTGCAACATGTATTACGAGATGCAATCTCGGTGGTGCAGTCTGTAGACACCATGC
CAATGAATATCGGCTGTATTTGGACGCCTATAACATGATGATTTCAGCTGGCTTCTCTCTTTGGGTTTAC
AAGCAGTTTGACACGTATAATCTGTGGAACACCTTTACAAGGCTGCAAGAAAACCTTTACTTTCAGTCGA
TGAGTGACAAAATCATTCATCTAACCGATGACTCCTTTGATACAGACGTGTTGAAGGCCGATGGTGCGAT
ACTGGTAGATTTCTGGGCTGAATGGTGTGGCCCGTGCAAGATGATCGCACCCATTCTGGACGAGATCGCC
GACGAGTATCAAGGAAAATTAACTGTCGCTAAGCTTAATATAGATCAGAACCCAGGGACGGCACCTAAAT
ACGGCATCAGGGGAATACCTACCCTCCTGCTCTTTAAGAATGGGGAAGTTGCCGCGACAAAAGTGGGAGC
CCTGTCTAAGGGCCAGCTAAAAGAGTTCTTGGACGCTAACCTGGCAGGTTCAGGCTCGGGGCACATGCAC
CATCACCATCACCATAGCAGCGGGCTCGTGCCACGCGGCTAAGCTAGCTTGACTGACTGAGATACAGCGT
ACCTTCAGCTCACAGACATGATAAGATACATTGATGAGTTTGGACAAACCACAACTAGAATGCAGTGAAA
AAAATGCTTTATTTGTGAAATTTGTGATGCTATTGCTTTATTTGTAACCATTATAAGCTGCAATAAACAA
GTTAACAACAACAATTGCATTCATTTTATGTTTCAGGTTCAGGGGGAGGTGTGGGAGGTTTTTTAAAGCA
AGTAAAACCTCTACAAATGTGGTATTGGCCCATCTCTATCGGTATCGTAGCATAACCCCTTGGGGCCTCT
AAACGGGTCTTGAGGGGTTTTTTGTGCCCCTCGGGCCGGATTGCTATCTACCGGCATTGGCGCAGAAAAA
AATGCCTGATGCGACGCTGCGCGTCTTATACTCCCACATATGCCAGATTCAGCAACGGATACGGCTTCCC
CAACTTGCCCACTTCCATACGTGTCCTCCTTACCAGAAATTTATCCTTAAGGTCGTCAGCTATCCTGCAG
GCGATCTCTCGATTTCGATCAAGACATTCCTTTAATGGTCTTTTCTGGACACCACTAGGGGTCAGAAGTA
GTTCATCAAACTTTCTTCCCTCCCTAATCTCATTGGTTACCTTGGGCTATCGAAACTTAATTAACCAGTC
AAGTCAGCTACTTGGCGAGATCGACTTGTCTGGGTTTCGACTACGCTCAGAATTGCGTCAGTCAAGTTCG
ATCTGGTCCTTGCTATTGCACCCGTTCTCCGATTACGAGTTTCATTTAAATCATGTGAGCAAAAGGCCAG
CAAAAGGCCAGGAACCGTAAAAAGGCCGCGTTGCTGGCGTTTTTCCATAGGCTCCGCCCCCCTGACGAGC
ATCACAAAAATCGACGCTCAAGTCAGAGGTGGCGAAACCCGACAGGACTATAAAGATACCAGGCGTTTCC
CCCTGGAAGCTCCCTCGTGCGCTCTCCTGTTCCGACCCTGCCGCTTACCGGATACCTGTCCGCCTTTCTC
CCTTCGGGAAGCGTGGCGCTTTCTCATAGCTCACGCTGTAGGTATCTCAGTTCGGTGTAGGTCGTTCGCT
CCAAGCTGGGCTGTGTGCACGAACCCCCCGTTCAGCCCGACCGCTGCGCCTTATCCGGTAACTATCGTCT
TGAGTCCAACCCGGTAAGACACGACTTATCGCCACTGGCAGCAGCCACTGGTAACAGGATTAGCAGAGCG
AGGTATGTAGGCGGTGCTACAGAGTTCTTGAAGTGGTGGCCTAACTACGGCTACACTAGAAGAACAGTAT
TTGGTATCTGCGCTCTGCTGAAGCCAGTTACCTTCGGAAAAAGAGTTGGTAGCTCTTGATCCGGCAAACA
AACCACCGCTGGTAGCGGTGGTTTTTTTGTTTGCAAGCAGCAGATTACGCGCAGAAAAAAAGGATCTCAA
GAAGATCCTTTGATCTTTTCTACGGGGTCTGACGCTCAGTGGAACGAAAACTCACGTTAAGGGATTTTGG
TCATGAGATTATCAAAAAGGATCTTCACCTAGATCCTTTTAAATTAAAAATGAAGTTTTAAATCAATCTA
AAGTATATATGAGTAAACTTGGTCTGACAGTTACCAATGCTTAATCAGTGAGGCACCTATCTCAGCGATC
TGTCTATTTCGTTCATCCATAGTTGCATTTAAATTTCCGAACTCTCCAAGGCCCTCGTCGGAAAATCTTC
AAACCTTTCGTCCGATCCATCTTGCAGGCTACCTCTCGAACGAACTATCGCAAGTCTCTTGGCCGGCCTT
GCGCCTTGGCTATTGCTTGGCAGCGCCTATCGCCAGGTATTACTCCAATCCCGAATATCCGAGATCGGGA
TCACCCGAGAGAAGTTCAACCTACATCCTCAATCCCGATCTATCCGAGATCCGAGGAATATCGAAATCGG
GGCGCGCCTGGTGTACCGAGAACGATCCTCTCAGTGCGAGTCTCGACGATCCATATCGTTGCTTGGCAGT
CAGCCAGTCGGAATCCAGCTTGGGACCCAGGAAGTCCAATCGTCAGATATTGTACTCAAGCCTGGTCACG
GCAGCGTACCGATCTGTTTAAACCTAGATATTGATAGTCTGATCGGTCAACGTATAATCGAGTCCTAGCT
TTTGCAAACATCTATCAAGAGACAGGATCAGCAGGAGGCTTTCGCATGAGTATTCAACATTTCCGTGTCG
CCCTTATTCCCTTTTTTGCGGCATTTTGCCTTCCTGTTTTTGCTCACCCAGAAACGCTGGTGAAAGTAAA
AGATGCTGAAGATCAGTTGGGTGCGCGAGTGGGTTACATCGAACTGGATCTCAACAGCGGTAAGATCCTT
GAGAGTTTTCGCCCCGAAGAACGCTTTCCAATGATGAGCACTTTTAAAGTTCTGCTATGTGGCGCGGTAT
TATCCCGTATTGACGCCGGGCAAGAGCAACTCGGTCGCCGCATACACTATTCTCAGAATGACTTGGTTGA
GTATTCACCAGTCACAGAAAAGCATCTTACGGATGGCATGACAGTAAGAGAATTATGCAGTGCTGCCATA
ACCATGAGTGATAACACTGCGGCCAACTTACTTCTGACAACGATTGGAGGACCGAAGGAGCTAACCGCTT
TTTTGCACAACATGGGGGATCATGTAACTCGCCTTGATCGTTGGGAACCGGAGCTGAATGAAGCCATACC
AAACGACGAGCGTGACACCACGATGCCTGTAGCAATGGCAACAACCTTGCGTAAACTATTAACTGGCGAA
CTACTTACTCTAGCTTCCCGGCAACAGTTGATAGACTGGATGGAGGCGGATAAAGTTGCAGGACCACTTC
TGCGCTCGGCCCTTCCGGCTGGCTGGTTTATTGCTGATAAATCTGGAGCCGGTGAGCGTGGGTCTCGCGG
TATCATTGCAGCACTGGGGCCAGATGGTAAGCCCTCCCGTATCGTAGTTATCTACACGACGGGGAGTCAG
GCAACTATGGATGAACGAAATAGACAGATCGCTGAGATAGGTGCCTCACTGATTAAGCATTGGTAACCGA
TTCTAGGTGCATTGGCGCAGAAAAAAATGCCTGATGCGACGCTGCGCGTCTTATACTCCCACATATGCCA
GATTCAGCAACGGATACGGCTTCCCCAACTTGCCCACTTCCATACGTGTCCTCCTTACCAGAAATTTATC
CTTAAGATCCCGAATCGTTTAAACTCGACTCTGGCTCTATCGAATCTCCGTCGTTTCGAGCTTACGCGAA
CAGCCGTGGCGCTCATTTGCTCGTCGGGCATCGAATCTCGTCAGCTATCGTCAGCTTACCTTTTTGGCAG
CGATCGCGGCTCCCGACATCTTGGACCATTAGCTCCACAGGTATCTTCTTCCCTCTAGTGGTCATAACAG
CAGCTTCAGCTACCTCTCAATTCAAAAAACCCCTCAAGACCCGTTTAGAGGCCCCAAGGGGTTATGCTAT
CAATCGTTGCGTTACACACACAAAAAACCAACACACATCCATCTTCGATGGATAGCGATTTTATTATCTA
ACTGCTGATCGAGTGTAGCCAGATCTAGTAATCAATTACGGGGTCATTAGTTCATAGCCCATATATGGAG
TTCCGCGTTACATAACTTACGGTAAATGGCCCGCCTGGCTGACCGCCCAACGACCCCCGCCCATTGACGT
CAATAATGACGTATGTTCCCATAGTAACGCCAATAGGGACTTTCCATTGACGTCAATGGGTGGAGTATTT
ACGGTAAACTGCCCACTTGGCAGTACATCAAGTGTATCATATGCCAAGTACGCCCCCTATTGACGTCAAT
GACGGTAAATGGCCCGCCTGGCATTATGCCCAGTACATGACCTTATGGGACTTTCCTACTTGGCAGTACA
TCTACGTATTAGTCATCGCTATTACCATGCTGATGCGGTTTTGGCAGTACATCAATGGGCGTGGATAGCG
GTTTGACTCACGGGGATTTCCAAGTCTCCACCCCATTGACGTCAATGGGAGTTTGTTTTGGCACCAAAAT
CAACGGGACTTTCCAAAATGTCGTAACAACTCCGCCCCATTGACGCAAATGGGCGGTAGGCGTGTACGGT
GGGAGGTCTATATAAGCAGAGCTGGTTTAGTGAACCGTCAGATCAGATCTTTGTCGATCCTACCATCCAC
TCGACACACCCGCCAGCGGCCGC
Features (pLannotate 1.2.2; 18 found; start..end, strand, type, name):
   1610..1936    +  CDS            trxA: THIO_ECO57 - Experimental evidence at protein level: Swiss-Prot protein existence level 1. Participates in various redox reactions through the reversible oxidation of its active center dithiol to a disulfide and catalyzes dithiol-disulfide exchange reactions. From Escherichia coli O157:H7.
   1958..1975    +  CDS            6xHis: 6xHis affinity tag
   2052..2173    -  polyA_signal   SV40 poly(A) signal: SV40 polyadenylation signal
   2196..2265    -  CDS            large T antigen (fragment): large T antigen from SV40 (simian virus 40)
   2288..2334    +  terminator     T7 terminator: transcription terminator for bacteriophage T7 RNA polymerase
   2364..2500    +  terminator     rrnG terminator: transcription terminator from the E. coli ribosomal RNA rrnG operon (Albrechtsen et al., 1991)
   2545..2616    +  misc_feature   3' β-globin insulator: insulator downstream of the human β-globin locus (Farrell et al., 2002)
   2842..3430    -  rep_origin     ori: high-copy-number ColE1/pMB1/pBR322/pUC origin of replication
   3602..3666    -  CDS            bla(M) (fragment): β-lactamase lacking the signal sequence; bla(M); allows cytosolic expression of β-lactamase
   4176..5036    +  CDS            AmpR: β-lactamase; bla; confers resistance to ampicillin, carbenicillin, and related antibiotics
   5049..5185    +  terminator     rrnG terminator: transcription terminator from the E. coli ribosomal RNA rrnG operon (Albrechtsen et al., 1991)
   5337..5408    +  misc_feature   5' β-globin insulator: insulator upstream of the human β-globin locus (Farrell et al., 2002)
   5413..5459    -  terminator     T7 terminator: transcription terminator for bacteriophage T7 RNA polymerase
   5477..5525    -  polyA_signal   poly(A) signal: synthetic polyadenylation signal
   5606..5909    +  enhancer       CMV enhancer: human cytomegalovirus immediate early enhancer
   5982..5999    -  promoter       CMV promoter (fragment): human cytomegalovirus (CMV) immediate early promoter
   6062..6113    +  promoter       CMVd2 promoter: truncated human cytomegalovirus (CMV) immediate early promoter that yields moderately reduced expression relative to the full-length promoter
   6179..1603    +  CDS            rep (fragment) (across the origin): R1AB_SARS2 - Experimental evidence at protein level: Swiss-Prot protein existence level 1. [2'-O-methyltransferase]: Methyltransferase that mediates mRNA cap 2'-O-ribose methylation to the 5'-cap structure of viral mRNAs. N7-methyl guanosine cap is a prerequisite for binding of nsp16. Therefore plays an essential role in viral mRNAs cap methylation which is essential to evade immune system. From Severe acute respiratory syndrome coronavirus 2 (2019-nCoV) (SARS-CoV-2).
