[The description below was written by a language model from this plasmid's Addgene catalogue record and pLannotate feature annotations shown in this document.]
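Description:
pGBW-m4134088 is a mammalian expression plasmid built on the pTwist_CMV_6 backbone that carries the wild-type SARS-CoV-2 3'-to-5' exonuclease, a mature product of the ORF1ab replicase polyprotein. It is propagated in E. coli as a high-copy plasmid through a ColE1/pUC-type origin and selected with ampicillin via the β-lactamase (AmpR) gene. The sequence record is about 6.2 kb, which is somewhat larger than the sum of the catalogued backbone and insert sizes.

The viral coding sequence of roughly 1.6 kb spans the numbering origin of the circular map. The automated annotation identifies it only as a fragment of the SARS-CoV-2 replicase polyprotein; the methyltransferase text attached to that hit is the generic polyprotein database entry, not a description of this segment. Transcription is driven by the CMV immediate-early enhancer and promoter elements lying just upstream. Immediately downstream, the open reading frame continues into E. coli thioredoxin (trxA) followed by a 6xHis tag, and an SV40 polyadenylation signal is annotated beyond these. This matches the catalogued C-terminal, backbone-encoded TEV-cleavable TRX fusion. The TEV site itself is not separately annotated, and the His tag appears only in the feature table. Thioredoxin generally serves as a solubility-enhancing partner, the His tag allows metal-affinity purification, and TEV cleavage would release the viral protein from both.

The expression unit is flanked by β-globin insulator elements, T7 and rrnG transcription terminators and a synthetic poly(A) signal, which shield it from read-through from the bacterial portion of the backbone. The plasmid is intended for producing the tagged exonuclease in mammalian cells. The record does not state any more specific application.
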