Addgene plasmid #152664: pGBW-m4134088
Purpose: Mammalian expression plasmid for SARS-CoV-2 3'-to-5' exonuclease
Depositing lab: Ginkgo Bioworks & Benjie Chen. Depositing organization: Ginkgo Bioworks.
Backbone
  Vector backbone: pTwist_CMV_6
  Backbone size w/o insert (bp): 4180
  Vector type: Mammalian Expression
Growth in bacteria
  Bacterial resistance: Ampicillin, 100 μg/mL
  Growth temperature: 37°C
  Growth strain: DH5alpha
  Copy number: High Copy
Gene/Insert
  Gene/Insert name: SARS-CoV-2 3'-to-5' exonuclease
  Species: Severe acute respiratory syndrome coronavirus 2
  Insert size (bp): 1580
  Mutation: wt
  Entrez Gene: ORF1ab (a.k.a. GU280_gp01)
  Promoter: CMV
  Tag / fusion protein: Cleavable TEV;TRX (C terminal on backbone)
  Cloning method: Unknown
Resource information
  A portion of this plasmid was derived from a plasmid made by: GinkgoBioworks
Depositor comments: NCBI reference sequence: YP_009725309.1
How to cite: pGBW-m4134088 was a gift from Ginkgo Bioworks & Benjie Chen (Addgene plasmid # 152664 ; http://n2t.net/addgene:152664 ; RRID:Addgene_152664)
